Addgene plasmid #219752: pNK5712
Purpose: pGAP-like vector encoding mutant of Neonothopanus nambi hispidin-3-hydroxylase nnH3H_v2 under control of GAP promoter, for yeast expression
Depositing lab: Alexander Mishin. Depositing organization: Light Bio. Publication: An improved pathway for autonomous bioluminescence imaging in eukaryotes. Shakhova ES, Karataeva TA, Markina NM, Mitiouchkina T, Palkina KA, Perfilov MM, Wood MG, Hoang TT, Hall MP, Fakhranurova LI, Alekberova AE, Malyshevskaia AK, Gorbachev DA, Bugaeva EN, Pletneva LK, Babenko VV, Boldyreva DI, Gorokhovatsky AY, Balakireva AV, Gao F, Choob VV, Encell LP, Wood KV, Yampolsky IV, Sarkisyan KS, Mishin AS. Nat Methods. 2024 Mar;21(3):406-410. doi: 10.1038/s41592-023-02152-y. Epub 2024 Jan 22. PubMed 38253843.
Backbone
  Vector backbone: Level 1-like
  Backbone size w/o insert (bp): 4113
  Vector type: Yeast Expression
Growth in bacteria
  Bacterial resistance: Hygromycin, 200 μg/mL
  Growth temperature: 37°C
  Growth strain: DH5alpha
  Copy number: High Copy
Gene/Insert
  Gene/Insert name: pGAP - nnH3H_v2 - tAOX
  Species: Neonothopanus nambi
  Insert size (bp): 1270
  Cloning method: Golden Gate
  Sequencing primers: 5′ cctaggaaattttactctgctgga; 3′ gcaaatggcattctgacatcc
Resource information
  A portion of this plasmid was derived from a plasmid made by: Synthetic
Terms and licenses: Academic/Nonprofit Terms; Industry Terms: Not Available to Industry
How to cite: pNK5712 was a gift from Alexander Mishin (Addgene plasmid # 219752 ; http://n2t.net/addgene:219752 ; RRID:Addgene_219752)
