[The description below was written by a language model from this plasmid's Addgene catalogue record and pLannotate feature annotations shown in this document.]
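Description:
pNK5712 is a yeast expression plasmid of about 5.4 kb, described as a pGAP-like vector built by Golden Gate assembly on a "Level 1-like" backbone. It is maintained in E. coli through a high-copy ColE1/pUC-type origin. Selection relies on a single hygromycin resistance cassette in which the hygromycin phosphotransferase coding sequence sits behind tandem TEF1 (yeast) and EM7 (bacterial) promoters and is followed by the CYC1 terminator. This arrangement allows the same marker to be expressed in both bacteria and yeast. The short KanR and BleoR fragments annotated at either end of the HygR gene are only a few dozen bases long and are most likely residual or incidental matches rather than functional markers. No yeast replication origin is annotated, which would be consistent with an integrating vector, although the record does not state how the plasmid is maintained in yeast.

The payload is nnH3H_v2, a mutant version of hispidin-3-hydroxylase from the bioluminescent fungus Neonothopanus nambi. It is placed under the constitutive Pichia pastoris glyceraldehyde-3-phosphate dehydrogenase (GAP) promoter and terminated by the AOX1 terminator. The automated annotation does not label the H3H coding sequence itself, which presumably occupies the unannotated stretch between the promoter and terminator. A short capTEV-type fragment just upstream of the terminator may reflect a 6xHis-like sequence from the parental pGAP design, but the record does not say whether the enzyme is tagged.

Hispidin-3-hydroxylase converts hispidin into 3-hydroxyhispidin, the fungal luciferin. According to the record, the construct is intended for yeast expression of this improved enzyme variant. It was deposited with work on optimising the fungal pathway for autonomous bioluminescence imaging in eukaryotes.
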