Features (pLannotate 1.2.2; 11 found; start..end, strand, type, name):
   1007..1483    +  promoter       GAP promoter: promoter for Pichia pastoris glyceraldehyde-3-phosphate dehydrogenase
   2877..2894    +  CDS            capTEV™ (fragment): composite tag for in vivo biotinylation, TEV protease cleavage, and 6xHis tagging
   2905..2970    +  CDS            AOX1 (fragment): ALOX1_KOMPC - Experimental evidence at protein level: Swiss-Prot protein existence level 1. Major isoform of alcohol oxidase, which catalyzes the oxidation of methanol to formaldehyde and hydrogen peroxide, the first step in the methanol utilization pathway of methylotrophic yeasts. From Komagataella phaffii (strain ATCC 76273 / CBS 7435 / CECT 11047 / NRRL Y-11430 / Wegner 21-1) (Yeast) (Pichia pastoris).
   2974..3219    +  terminator     AOX1 terminator: Pichia pastoris AOX1; transcription terminator for AOX1
   3241..3648    +  promoter       TEF1 promoter: S. cerevisiae TEF1; promoter for EF-1α
   3655..3702    +  promoter       EM7 promoter: synthetic bacterial promoter&nbsp
   3732..3758    +  CDS            KanR (fragment): aminoglycoside phosphotransferase; aph(3')-Ia; confers resistance to kanamycin in bacteria or G418 (Geneticin®) in eukaryotes
   3759..4783    +  CDS            HygR (fragment): aminoglycoside phosphotransferase from E. coli; aph(4)-Ia; confers resistance to hygromycin
   4791..4817    +  CDS            BleoR (fragment): antibiotic-binding protein; Sh ble from Streptoalloteichus hindustanus; confers resistance to bleomycin, phleomycin, and Zeocin™
   4883..5130    +  terminator     CYC1 terminator: S. cerevisiae CYC1; transcription terminator for CYC1
   5199..406     -  rep_origin     ori (across the origin): high-copy-number ColE1/pMB1/pBR322/pUC origin of replication
>Addgene plasmid #219752 | pNK5712 | addgene full sequence | sequence record 437144 | Addgene NGS Result
GGCGCTTTCTCATAGCTCACGCTGTAGGTATCTCAGTTCGGTGTAGGTCGTTCGCTCCAAGCTGGGCTGT
GTGCACGAACCCCCCGTTCAGCCCGACCGCTGCGCCTTATCCGGTAACTATCGTCTTGAGTCCAACCCGG
TAAGACACGACTTATCGCCACTGGCAGCAGCCACTGGTAACAGGATTAGCAGAGCGAGGTATGTAGGCGG
TGCTACAGAGTTCTTGAAGTGGTGGCCTAACTACGGCTACACTAGAAGAACAGTATTTGGTATCTGCGCT
CTGCTGAAGCCAGTTACCTTCGGAAAAAGAGTTGGTAGCTCTTGATCCGGCAAACAAACCACCGCTGGTA
GCGGTGGTTTTTTTGTTTGCAAGCAGCAGATTACGCGCAGAAAAAAAGGATCTCAAGAAGATCCTTTGAT
CTTTTCTACGGGGTCTGACGCTCAGTGGAACGAAAACTCACGTTAAGGGATTTTGGTCATGAGATCAGAT
CTCTGCTACTCTGGTCCCAAGTGAACCACCTTTTGGACCCTATTGACCGGACCTTAACTTGCCAAACCTA
AACGCTTAATGCCTCAGACGTTTTAATGCCTCTCAACACCTCCAAGGTTGCTTTCTTGAGCATGCCTACT
AGGAACTTTAACGAACTGTGGGGTTGTAGACAGTTTCAGGCGTGTCCCGACCAATATGGCCTACTAGACT
CTCTGAAAAATCACAGTTTTCCAGTAGTTCCGATCAAATTACCATCGAAATGGTCCCATAAACGGACATT
TGACATCCGTTCCTGAATTATAGTCTTCCACCGTGGATCATGGTGTTCCTTTTTTTCCCAAAGAATATCA
GCATCCCTTAACTACGTTAGGTCAGTGATGACAATGGACCAAATTGTTGCAAGGTTTTTCTTTTTCTTTC
ATCGGCACATTTCAGCCTCACATGCGACTATTATCGATCAATGAAATCCATCAAGATTGAAATCTTAAAA
TTGCCCCTTTCACTTGACAGGATCCTTTTTTGTAGAAATGTCTTGGTGTCCTCGTCCAATCAGGTAGCCA
TCTCTGAAATATCTGGCTCCGTTGCAACTCCGAACGACCTGCTGGCAACGTAAAATTCTCCGGGGTAAAA
CTTAAATGTGGAGTAATGGAACCAGAAACGTCTCTTCCCTTCTCTCTCCTTCCACCGCCCGTTACCGTCC
CTAGGAAATTTTACTCTGCTGGAGAGCTTCTTCTACGGCCCCCTTGCAGCAATGCTCTTCCCAGCATTAC
GTTGCGGGTAAAACGGAGGTCGTGTACCCGACCTAGCAGCCCAGGGATGGAAAAGTCCCGGCCGTCGCTG
GCAATAATAGCGGGCGGACGCATGTCATGAGATTATTGGAAACCACCAGAATCGAATATAAAAGGCGAAC
ACCTTTCCCAATTTTGGTTTCTCCTGACCCAAAGACTTTAAATTTAATTTATTTGTCCCTATTTCAATCA
ATTGAACAACTATCAATTCGAAGAGGAATTCAAGCTTCATATGGCTAGCAAATGGCCTCATTCGAGAATT
CATTGTCAGTGCTTATTGTTGGTGCTGGTCTTGGTGGTTTGGCAGCTGCAATAGCACTTAGGAGGCAGGG
TCATGTGGTCAAAATATATGAATCTTCATCATTCAAAGCAGAGTTGGGAGCAGGTCTTGCCGTTCCTCCA
AATACCCTTAGGTCATTGCAACAATTGGGATGTAATACAGAGAATTTGAATGGAGTCGATAACTTGTGCT
TCACCGCTATGGGATATGACGGTTCTGTCGGTATGATGAACAACATGACAGATTACAGAGAGGCTTATGG
TACATCATGGATCATGGTGCACAGAGTCGATTTGCACAATGAACTTATGAGGGTTGCCTTGGATCCAGGA
GGTTTGGGACCCCCTGCTACATTGCACTTGAACCACAGGGTCACCTTTTGTGATGTTGACGCTTGCACCG
TTACATTCACAAATGGTACAACCCAATCAGCTGATTTGATCGTGGGAGCCGATGGAATAAGGTCAACAAT
TAGAAGATTTGTGCTTGAAGAGGACGTCACAATCCCTGCCTCAGGTATCGTTGGTTTTAGGTGGCTTGTC
CAAGCCGATGCTCTTGATCCTTACCCAGAATTGGATTGGATAGTTAAGAAACCACCACTTGGAGCCAGAC
TTATATCTACCCCTCAGAACCCACAGTCTGGTGTTGGTTTGGCTGACAGGAGAACTATTATAATATATGC
ATGTAGGGGAGGTACTATGGTTAACGTTCTTGCTGTTCACGATGATGAGAGAGATCAGAACACAGCAGAT
TGGTCAGTGCCAGCATCAAAAGATGACCTTTTTAGGGTGTTCCATGACTATCACCCGAGGTTCAGGAGGC
TTTTGGAGTTGGCACAGGACATAAATCTTTGGCAAATGAGGGTTGTGCCAGTGTTGAAAAAATGGGTTAA
CAAGAGGGTGTGCCTTCTTGGCGACGCAGCACATGCAATGTTGCCTACATTGGGTCAAGGTTTCGGAATG
GGATTGGAGGACGCAGTCGCCCTTGGTACACTTCTTCCAAAGGGTACAACTGCATCTCAGATTGAAACCA
GGCTTGCTGTGTACGAACAATTGAGGAAAGATAGGGCAGAGTTTGTGGCTGCCGAGTCTTACGAAGAACA
ATACGTGCCTGAAAAAAGAGGTCTTTATCTTAGGTCTAAGGAACTTAGGGATAGAGTTATGGGTTACGAC
ATCAAGGTTGAGTCTGAAAAGGTGTTGGAAACCTTGTTGCGTTCTTCAAACTCAGCAGGTAGTTAACTAG
CTTAGCTAAATAAGCGGCCGCCAGCTTTCTAGAACAAAAACTCATCTCAGAAGAGGATCTGAATAGCGCC
GTCGACCATCATCATCATCATCATTGAGTTTGTAGCCTTAGACATGACTGTTCCTCAGTTCAAGTTGGGC
ACTTACGAGAAGACCGGTCTTGCTAGATTCTAATCAAGAGGATGTCAGAATGCCATTTGCCTGAGAGATG
CAGGCTTCATTTTTGATACTTTTTTATTTGTAACCTATATAGTATAGGATTTTTTTGTCATTTTGTTTCT
TCTCGTACGAGCTTGCTCCTGATCAGCCTATCTCGCAGCTGATGAATATCTTGTGGTAGGGGTTTGGGAA
AATCATTCGAGTTTGATGTTTTTCTTGGTATTTCCCACTCCTCTTCAGAGTACAGAAGATTAAGTGAGAA
CCTTCGTTTGTGCGGATCCCCCACACACCATAGCTTCAAAATGTTTCTACTCCTTTTTTACTCTTCCAGA
TTTTCTCGGACTCCGCGCATCGCCGTACCACTTCAAAACACCCAAGCACAGCATACTAAATTTCCCCTCT
TTCTTCCTCTAGGGTGTCGTTAATTACCCGTACTAAAGGTTTGGAAAAGAAAAAAGAGACCGCCTCGTTT
CTTTTTCTTCGTCGAAAAAGGCAATAAAAATTTTTATCACGTTTCTTTTTCTTGAAAATTTTTTTTTTTG
ATTTTTTTCTCTTTCGACGACCTCCCATTGATATTTAAGTTAATAAACGGTCTTCAATTTCTCAAGTTTC
AGTTTCATTTTTCTTGTTCTATTACAACTTTTTTTACTTCTTGCTCATTAGAAAGAAAGCATAGCAATCT
AATCTAAGGGCGGTGTTGACAATTAATCATCGGCATAGTATATCGGCATAGTATAATACGACAAGGTGAG
GAACTAAACCATGGATGTCTCTATTCAACGGGAAACGTCTTGCTCGAGATGAAAAAGCCTGAACTCACCG
CGACGTCTGTCGAGAAGTTTCTGATCGAAAAGTTCGACAGCGTCTCCGACCTGATGCAGCTCTCGGAGGG
CGAAGAATCTCGTGCTTTCAGCTTCGATGTAGGAGGGCGTGGATATGTCCTGCGGGTAAATAGCTGCGCC
GATGGTTTCTACAAAGATCGTTATGTTTATCGGCACTTTGCATCGGCCGCGCTCCCGATTCCGGAAGTGC
TTGACATTGGGGAATTCAGCGAGAGCCTGACCTATTGCATCTCCCGCCGTGCACAGGGTGTCACGTTGCA
AGACCTGCCTGAAACCGAACTGCCCGCTGTTCTGCAGCCGGTCGCGGAGGCCATGGATGCGATCGCTGCG
GCCGATCTTAGCCAGACGAGCGGGTTCGGCCCATTCGGACCGCAAGGAATCGGTCAATACACTACATGGC
GTGATTTCATATGCGCGATTGCTGATCCCCATGTGTATCACTGGCAAACTGTGATGGACGACACCGTCAG
TGCGTCCGTCGCGCAGGCTCTCGATGAGCTGATGCTTTGGGCCGAGGACTGCCCCGAAGTCCGGCACCTC
GTGCACGCGGATTTCGGCTCCAACAATGTCCTGACGGACAATGGCCGCATAACAGCGGTCATTGACTGGA
GCGAGGCGATGTTCGGGGATTCCCAATACGAGGTCGCCAACATCTTCTTCTGGAGGCCGTGGTTGGCTTG
TATGGAGCAGCAGACGTGCTACTTCGAGCGGAGGCATCCGGAGCTTGCAGGATCGCCGCGGCTCCGGGCG
TATATGCTCCGCATTGGTCTTGACCAACTCTATCAGAGCTTGGTTGACGGCAATTTCGATGATGCAGCTT
GGGCGCAGGGTCGATGCGACGCAATCGTCCGATCCGGAGCCGGGACTGTCGGGCGTACACAAATCGCCCG
CAGAAGCGCGGCCGTCTGGACCGATGGCTGTGTAGAAGTACTCGCCGATAGTGGAAACCGACGCCCCAGC
ACTCGTCCGAGGGCAAAGGAATAAACTAGTCACTTCGTGGCCGAGGAGCAGGACTGACACGTCCGACGCG
GCCCGACGGGTCCGAGGCCTCGGAGATCCGTCCCCCTTTTCCTTTGTCGATATCATGTAATTAGTTATGT
CACGCTTACATTCACGCCCTCCCCCCACATCCGCTCTAACCGAAAAGGAAGGAGTTAGACAACCTGAAGT
CTAGGTCCCTATTTATTTTTTTATAGTTATGTTAGTATTAAGAACGTTATTTATATTTCAAATTTTTCTT
TTTTTTCTGTACAGACGCGTGTACGCATGTAACATTATACTGAAAACCTTGCTTGAGAAGGTTTTGGGAC
GCTCGAAGGCTTTAATTTGCAAGCTGAACATGTGAGCAAAAGGCCAGCAAAAGGCCAGGAACCGTAAAAA
GGCCGCGTTGCTGGCGTTTTTCCATAGGCTCCGCCCCCCTGACGAGCATCACAAAAATCGACGCTCAAGT
CAGAGGTGGCGAAACCCGACAGGACTATAAAGATACCAGGCGTTTCCCCCTGGAAGCTCCCTCGTGCGCT
CTCCTGTTCCGACCCTGCCGCTTACCGGATACCTGTCCGCCTTTCTCCCTTCGGGAAGCGT
